>Addgene plasmid #91051 | pMOD_A3601 | addgene full sequence | sequence record 181841 | Addgene NGS Result
GCCTTGACGGCAAAATCCCTTAACGTGAGTTTTCGTTCCACTGAGCGTCAGACCCCGTAGAAAAGATCAA
AGGATCTTCTTGAGATCCTTTTTTTCTGCGCGTAATCTGCTGCTTGCAAACAAAAAAACCACCGCTACCA
GCGGTGGTTTGTTTGCCGGATCAAGAGCTACTAACTCTTTTTCCGAAGGTAACTGGCTTCAGCAGAGCGC
AGATACCAAATACTGTTCTTCTAGTGTAGCCGTAGTTAGGCCACCACTTCAAGAACTCTGTAGCACCGCC
TACATACCTCGCTCTGCTAATCCTGTTACCAGTGGCTGCTGCCAGTGGCGATAAGTCGTGTCTTACCGGG
TTGGACTCAAGACGATAGTTACCGGATAAGGCGCAGCGGTCGGGCTGAACGGGGGGTTCGTGCTCACAGC
CCAGCTTGGAGCGAACGACCTACACCGAACTGAGATACCTACAGCGTGAGCTATGAGAAAGCGCCACGCT
TCCCGAAGGGAGAAAGGCGGACAGGTATCCGGTAAGCGGCAGGGTCGGAACAGGAGAGCGCACGAGGGAG
CTTCCAGGGGGAAACGCCTGGTATCTTTATAGTCCTGTCGGGTTTCGCCACCTCTGACTTGAGCGTCGAT
TTTTGTGATGCTCGTCAGGGGGGCGGAGCCTATGGAAAAACGCCAGCAACGCGGCCTTTTTACGGTTCCT
GGCCTTTTGCTGGCCTTTTGCTCACATGTTCTTTCCTGCGTTATCCCCTGATTCTGTGGATAACCGTATT
ACCGCCTTTGAGTGAGCTGATACCGCTCGCCGCAGCCGAACGACCGAGCGCAGCGAGTCAGTGAGCGAGG
AAGCGGAAGAGCGCCCACCTGCTCATGATCGGCGCGCCAGATTTGCCTTTTCAATTTCAGAAAGAATGCT
AACCCACAGATGGTTAGAGAGGCTTACGCAGCAGGTATCATCAAGACGATCTACCCGAGCAATAATCTCC
AGGAAATCAAATACCTTCCCAAGAAGGTTAAAGATGCAGTCAAAAGATTCAGGACTAACTGCATCAAGAA
CACAGAGAAAGATATATTTCTCAAGATCAGAAGTACTATTCCAGTATGGACGATTCAAGGCTTGCTTCAC
AAACCAAGGCAAGTAATAGAGATTGGAGTCTCTAAAAAGGTAGTTCCCACTGAATCAAAGGCCATGGAGT
CAAAGATTCAAATAGAGGACCTAACAGAACTCGCCGTAAAGACTGGCGAACAGTTCATACAGAGTCTCTT
ACGACTCAATGACAAGAAGAAAATCTTCGTCAACATGGTGGAGCACGACACACTTGTCTACTCCAAAAAT
ATCAAAGATACAGTCTCAGAAGACCAAAGGGCAATTGAGACTTTTCAACAAAGGGTAATATCCGGAAACC
TCCTCGGATTCCATTGCCCAGCTATCTGTCACTTTATTGTGAAGATAGTGGAAAAGGAAGGTGGCTCCTA
CAAATGCCATCATTGCGATAAAGGAAAGGCCATCGTTGAAGATGCCTCTGCCGACAGTGGTCCCAAAGAT
GGACCCCCACCCACGAGGAGCATCGTGGAAAAAGAAGACGTTCCAACCACGTCTTCAAAGCAAGTGGATT
GATGTGATATCTCCACTGACGTAAGGGATGACGCACAATCCCACTATCCTTCGCAAGACCCTTCCTCTAT
ATAAGGAAGTTCATTTCATTTGGAGAGAACACGGGGGACTCCTGCAGGTAGATCGCTCGTCGACATGGAT
AAGAAGTACTCTATCGGACTCGCTATCGGAACTAACTCTGTGGGATGGGCTGTGATCACCGATGAGTACA
AGGTGCCATCTAAGAAGTTCAAGGTTCTCGGAAACACCGATAGGCACTCTATCAAGAAAAACCTTATCGG
TGCTCTCCTCTTCGATTCTGGTGAAACTGCTGAGGCTACCAGACTCAAGAGAACCGCTAGAAGAAGGTAC
ACCAGAAGAAAGAACAGGATCTGCTACCTCCAAGAGATCTTCTCTAACGAGATGGCTAAAGTGGATGATT
CATTCTTCCACAGGCTCGAAGAGTCATTCCTCGTGGAAGAAGATAAGAAGCACGAGAGGCACCCTATCTT
CGGAAACATCGTTGATGAGGTGGCATACCACGAGAAGTACCCTACTATCTACCACCTCAGAAAGAAGCTC
GTTGATTCTACTGATAAGGCTGATCTCAGGCTCATCTACCTCGCTCTCGCTCACATGATCAAGTTCAGAG
GACACTTCCTCATCGAGGGTGATCTCAACCCTGATAACTCTGATGTGGATAAGTTGTTCATCCAGCTCGT
GCAGACCTACAACCAGCTTTTCGAAGAGAACCCTATCAACGCTTCAGGTGTGGATGCTAAGGCTATCCTC
TCTGCTAGGCTCTCTAAGTCAAGAAGGCTTGAGAACCTCATTGCTCAGCTCCCTGGTGAGAAGAAGAACG
GACTTTTCGGAAACTTGATCGCTCTCTCTCTCGGACTCACCCCTAACTTCAAGTCTAACTTCGATCTCGC
TGAGGATGCAAAGCTCCAGCTCTCAAAGGATACCTACGATGATGATCTCGATAACCTCCTCGCTCAGATC
GGAGATCAGTACGCTGATTTGTTCCTCGCTGCTAAGAACCTCTCTGATGCTATCCTCCTCAGTGATATCC
TCAGAGTGAACACCGAGATCACCAAGGCTCCACTCTCAGCTTCTATGATCAAGAGATACGATGAGCACCA
CCAGGATCTCACACTTCTCAAGGCTCTTGTTAGACAGCAGCTCCCAGAGAAGTACAAAGAGATTTTCTTC
GATCAGTCTAAGAACGGATACGCTGGTTACATCGATGGTGGTGCATCTCAAGAAGAGTTCTACAAGTTCA
TCAAGCCTATCCTCGAGAAGATGGATGGAACCGAGGAACTCCTCGTGAAGCTCAATAGAGAGGATCTTCT
CAGAAAGCAGAGGACCTTCGATAACGGATCTATCCCTCATCAGATCCACCTCGGAGAGTTGCACGCTATC
CTTAGAAGGCAAGAGGATTTCTACCCATTCCTCAAGGATAACAGGGAAAAGATTGAGAAGATTCTCACCT
TCAGAATCCCTTACTACGTGGGACCTCTCGCTAGAGGAAACTCAAGATTCGCTTGGATGACCAGAAAGTC
TGAGGAAACCATCACCCCTTGGAACTTCGAAGAGGTGGTGGATAAGGGTGCTAGTGCTCAGTCTTTCATC
GAGAGGATGACCAACTTCGATAAGAACCTTCCAAACGAGAAGGTGCTCCCTAAGCACTCTTTGCTCTACG
AGTACTTCACCGTGTACAACGAGTTGACCAAGGTTAAGTACGTGACCGAGGGAATGAGGAAGCCTGCTTT
TTTGTCAGGTGAGCAAAAGAAGGCTATCGTTGATCTCTTGTTCAAGACCAACAGAAAGGTGACCGTGAAG
CAGCTCAAAGAGGATTACTTCAAGAAAATCGAGTGCTTCGATTCAGTTGAGATTTCTGGTGTTGAGGATA
GGTTCAACGCATCTCTCGGAACCTACCACGATCTCCTCAAGATCATTAAGGATAAGGATTTCTTGGATAA
CGAGGAAAACGAGGATATCTTGGAGGATATCGTTCTTACCCTCACCCTCTTTGAAGATAGAGAGATGATT
GAAGAAAGGCTCAAGACCTACGCTCATCTCTTCGATGATAAGGTGATGAAGCAGTTGAAGAGAAGAAGAT
ACACTGGTTGGGGAAGGCTCTCAAGAAAGCTCATTAACGGAATCAGGGATAAGCAGTCTGGAAAGACAAT
CCTTGATTTCCTCAAGTCTGATGGATTCGCTAACAGAAACTTCATGCAGCTCATCCACGATGATTCTCTC
ACCTTTAAAGAGGATATCCAGAAGGCTCAGGTTTCAGGACAGGGTGATAGTCTCCATGAGCATATCGCTA
ACCTCGCTGGATCTCCTGCAATCAAGAAGGGAATCCTCCAGACTGTGAAGGTTGTGGATGAGTTGGTGAA
GGTGATGGGAAGGCATAAGCCTGAGAACATCGTGATCGAAATGGCTAGAGAGAACCAGACCACTCAGAAG
GGACAGAAGAACTCTAGGGAAAGGATGAAGAGGATCGAGGAAGGTATCAAAGAGCTTGGATCTCAGATCC
TCAAAGAGCACCCTGTTGAGAACACTCAGCTCCAGAATGAGAAGCTCTACCTCTACTACCTCCAGAACGG
AAGGGATATGTATGTGGATCAAGAGTTGGATATCAACAGGCTCTCTGATTACGATGTTGATGCTATCGTG
CCACAGTCATTCTTGAAGGATGATTCTATCGATAACAAGGTGCTCACCAGGTCTGATAAGAACAGGGGTA
AGAGTGATAACGTGCCAAGTGAAGAGGTTGTGAAGAAAATGAAGAACTATTGGAGGCAGCTCCTCAACGC
TAAGCTCATCACTCAGAGAAAGTTCGATAACTTGACTAAGGCTGAGAGGGGAGGACTCTCTGAATTGGAT
AAGGCAGGATTCATCAAGAGGCAGCTTGTGGAAACCAGGCAGATCACTAAGCACGTTGCACAGATCCTCG
ATTCTAGGATGAACACCAAGTACGATGAGAACGATAAGTTGATCAGGGAAGTGAAGGTTATCACCCTCAA
GTCAAAGCTCGTGTCTGATTTCAGAAAGGATTTCCAATTCTACAAGGTGAGGGAAATCAACAACTACCAC
CACGCTCACGATGCTTACCTTAACGCTGTTGTTGGAACCGCTCTCATCAAGAAGTATCCTAAGCTCGAGT
CAGAGTTCGTGTACGGTGATTACAAGGTGTACGATGTGAGGAAGATGATCGCTAAGTCTGAGCAAGAGAT
CGGAAAGGCTACCGCTAAGTATTTCTTCTACTCTAACATCATGAATTTCTTCAAGACCGAGATTACCCTC
GCTAACGGTGAGATCAGAAAGAGGCCACTCATCGAGACAAACGGTGAAACAGGTGAGATCGTGTGGGATA
AGGGAAGGGATTTCGCTACCGTTAGAAAGGTGCTCTCTATGCCACAGGTGAACATCGTTAAGAAAACCGA
GGTGCAGACCGGTGGATTCTCTAAAGAGTCTATCCTCCCTAAGAGGAACTCTGATAAGCTCATTGCTAGG
AAGAAGGATTGGGACCCTAAGAAATACGGTGGTTTCGATTCTCCTACCGTGGCTTACTCTGTTCTCGTTG
TGGCTAAGGTTGAGAAGGGAAAGAGTAAGAAGCTCAAGTCTGTTAAGGAACTTCTCGGAATCACTATCAT
GGAAAGGTCATCTTTCGAGAAGAACCCAATCGATTTCCTCGAGGCTAAGGGATACAAAGAGGTTAAGAAG
GATCTCATCATCAAGCTCCCAAAGTACTCACTCTTCGAACTCGAGAACGGTAGAAAGAGGATGCTCGCTT
CTGCTGGTGAGCTTCAAAAGGGAAACGAGCTTGCTCTCCCATCTAAGTACGTTAACTTTCTTTACCTCGC
TTCTCACTACGAGAAGTTGAAGGGATCTCCAGAAGATAACGAGCAGAAGCAACTTTTCGTTGAGCAGCAC
AAGCACTACTTGGATGAGATCATCGAGCAGATCTCTGAGTTCTCTAAAAGGGTGATCCTCGCTGATGCAA
ACCTCGATAAGGTGTTGTCTGCTTACAACAAGCACAGAGATAAGCCTATCAGGGAACAGGCAGAGAACAT
CATCCATCTCTTCACCCTTACCAACCTCGGTGCTCCTGCTGCTTTCAAGTACTTCGATACAACCATCGAT
AGGAAGAGATACACCTCTACCAAAGAAGTGCTCGATGCTACCCTCATCCATCAGTCTATCACTGGACTCT
ACGAGACTAGGATCGATCTCTCACAGCTCGGTGGTGATTCAAGGGCTGATCCTAAGAAGAAGAGGAAGGT
TGGATCCGGACGGGCTGACGCATTGGACGATTTTGATCTGGATATGCTGGGAAGTGACGCCCTCGATGAT
TTTGACCTTGACATGCTTGGTTCGGATGCCCTTGATGACTTTGACCTCGACATGCTCGGCAGTGACGCCC
TTGATGATTTCGACCTGGACATGCTGATTAACTCTAGATGACGCGTCGACGATATGAAGATGAAGATGAA
ATATTTGGTGTGTCAAATAAAAAGCTTGTGTGCTTAAGTTTGTGTTTTTTTCTTGGCTTGTTGTGTTATG
AATTTGTGGCTTTTTCTAATATTAAATGAATGTAAGATCACATTATAATGAATAAACAAATGTTTCTATA
ATCCATTGTGAATGTTTTGTTGGATCTCTTCTGCAGCATATAACTACTGTATGTGCTATGGTATGGACTA
TGGAATATGATTAAAGATAAGCCAGAGCTCTGGTGACGGACGTGGGCAGGTGTGATGAAAAGCCTTAGGG
TCAGGTGGCACTTTTCGGGGAAATGTGCGATGAACCCCTATTTGTTTATTTTTCTAAATACATTCAAATA
TGTATCCGCTAATGAGACAATAACCCTGATAAATGCTTCAATTATATTGAAAAAGGAAGAGTATGAGTAT
CCAACATTTCCGTGTCGCCCTTATTCCCTTTTTTGCGGCCTTCTGCCTTCCTGTTTTTGCTCACCCAGAA
ACGCTGGTGAAAGTAAAAGATGCTGAAGATCAGTTGGGTGCCCGAGTGGGTTACATTGAACTGGATCTCA
ACAGCGGCAAAATCTTAGAGAGTTTTCGCCCCGAAGAACGCTTCCCAATGATGAGCACTTTCAAAGTTCT
GCTATGTGGCGCGGTGTTATCCCGTATTGATGCTGGGCAAGAGCAACTCGGTCGCCGCATACACTATTCT
CAGAATGACTTGGTTGAGTATTCACCAGTCACAGAAAAGCATCTTACGGATGGCATGACAGTAAGAGAAT
TATGTAGTGCTGCCATAACCATGAGTGATAACACTGCGGCCAACTTACTTCTGACAACGATTGGAGGACC
GAAGGAGCTAACCGCTTTTTTGCACAACATGGGGGATCATGTAACTCGCCTTGATCGTTGGGAACCGGAG
CTGAATGAAGCCATACCAAACGACGAGCGTGACACCACGATGCCTGTAGCAATGGCAACAACTCTCCGCA
AACTATTAACTGGCGAACTACTTACTCTTGCTTCACGCCAGCAACTCATTGACTGGATGGAGGCGGACAA
AGTTGCAGGACCACTTCTGCGCTCGGCACTTCCGGCTGGCTGGTTTATTGCTGATAAATCTGGAGCCGGT
GAGCGTGGGTCTCGCGGTATCATTGCAGCACTGGGGCCAGATGGTAAGCCCTCCCGTATCGTAGTTATCT
ACACGACGGGGAGTCAGGCAACTATGGATGAACGAAATAGACAGATCGCTGAGATAGGTGCCTCACTGAT
TAAGCATTGGTAACTGTCAGACGAAGGGAAATAAATAGTAGCCCGCCTGATGTGCGGGCTTTTTTTTGGT
GGTGGTTACCAGTGTCGCTTAGCTACCGTAGGTCCTCTTAGGCGGTCCGATTAGCGACATAGTCATCAAT
Features (pLannotate 1.2.2; 7 found; start..end, strand, type, name):
     80..668     +  rep_origin     ori: high-copy-number ColE1/pMB1/pBR322/pUC origin of replication
   1366..1707    +  promoter       CaMV 35S promoter: strong constitutive promoter from cauliflower mosaic virus
   1745..5848    +  CDS            cas9: CAS9_STRP1 - Also known as csn1 From Streptococcus pyogenes serotype M1.
   6017..6033    +  CDS            VP96 (fragment): 6 tandem repeats of the minimal activation domain of herpes simplex virus VP16 (Cheng et al., 2013)
   6073..6321    +  terminator     HSP terminator: efficient transcription terminator from the Arabidopsis thaliana heat shock protein 18.2 gene (Nagaya et al., 2010)
   6402..6502    +  promoter       AmpR promoter: bla
   6503..7363    +  CDS            AmpR: β-lactamase; bla; confers resistance to ampicillin, carbenicillin, and related antibiotics
