[The description below was written by a language model from this plasmid's Addgene catalogue record and pLannotate feature annotations shown in this document.]
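Description:
pMOD_A3601 is a "Module A" plasmid from a modular plant genome-engineering toolkit, built on the pMOD_A1001 backbone and classed as a CRISPR vector. It is a high-copy E. coli plasmid of about 7.5 kb, carrying a ColE1/pUC-type origin of replication and a β-lactamase gene under its own promoter for ampicillin selection. As a module rather than a finished delivery vector, it appears intended to supply one expression cassette for combination with other modules. The record does not describe the assembly sites or the destination vector, and the feature table shows no T-DNA borders or plant selectable marker.

The payload is a single plant expression unit. The cauliflower mosaic virus 35S promoter, a strong constitutive plant promoter, drives dAtCas9-VP64, and transcription is ended by the terminator of the Arabidopsis heat shock protein 18.2 gene. The insert is listed as synthetic. Its name suggests a nuclease-dead Streptococcus pyogenes Cas9 (the "At" probably denotes Arabidopsis codon optimisation, though this is not stated) fused at its C-terminus to VP64, four tandem copies of the minimal herpes simplex virus VP16 activation domain. The automated annotation identifies the Cas9 coding sequence. Downstream of it, only a short fragment is matched to a VP16-repeat activator and labelled VP96, which is consistent with a VP16-derived repeat domain but does not fully delineate it. Any nuclear localisation signals or linkers are not annotated.

When paired with guide RNAs supplied from other constructs, a dCas9-VP64 fusion binds target DNA without cutting it and recruits transcriptional machinery. This construct is therefore suited to programmable gene activation in plant cells.
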