Addgene plasmid #91051: pMOD_A3601
Purpose: Module A, Promoter: 35S, Gene: dAtCas9-VP64, Terminator: HSP
Depositing lab: Daniel Voytas. Depositing organization: University of Minnesota. Publication: A multi-purpose toolkit to enable advanced genome engineering in plants. Cermak T, Curtin SJ, Gil-Humanes J, Cegan R, Kono TJY, Konecna E, Belanto JJ, Starker CG, Mathre JW, Greenstein RL, Voytas DF. Plant Cell. 2017 May 18. pii: tpc.00922.2016. doi: 10.1105/tpc.16.00922. PubMed 28522548.
Backbone
  Vector backbone: pMOD_A1001
  Vector type: CRISPR
Growth in bacteria
  Bacterial resistance: Ampicillin, 100 μg/mL
  Growth temperature: 37°C
  Growth strain: DH5alpha
  Copy number: High Copy
Gene/Insert
  Gene/Insert name: dAtCas9-VP64
  Species: Synthetic
  Promoter: 35S
  Cloning method: Gibson Cloning
  Sequencing primers: 5′ unknown
Terms and licenses: Academic/Nonprofit Terms; Industry Terms: Not Available to Industry
How to cite: pMOD_A3601 was a gift from Daniel Voytas (Addgene plasmid # 91051 ; http://n2t.net/addgene:91051 ; RRID:Addgene_91051)
